Addgene plasmid #102315: pLentiCRISPR sgHAL
Purpose: genetic depletion of HAL
Depositing lab: David Sabatini. Depositing organization: Whitehead Institute for Biomedical Research. Publication: Histidine catabolism is a major determinant of methotrexate sensitivity. Kanarek N, Keys HR, Cantor JR, Lewis CA, Chan SH, Kunchok T, Abu-Remaileh M, Freinkman E, Schweitzer LD, Sabatini DM. Nature. 2018 Jul 11. pii: 10.1038/s41586-018-0316-7. doi: 10.1038/s41586-018-0316-7. PubMed 29995852.
Backbone
  Vector backbone: pLentiCRISPR
  Vector type: Lentiviral
Growth in bacteria
  Bacterial resistance: Ampicillin, 100 μg/mL
  Growth temperature: 37°C
  Growth strain: NEB Stable
  Copy number: Low Copy
Gene/Insert
  Gene/Insert name: sgHAL
  gRNA/shRNA sequence: GCAGGCAGCTCACTGAGGGA
  Species: H. sapiens (human)
  Insert size (bp): 30
  Entrez Gene: HAL (a.k.a. HIS, HSTD)
  Promoter: U6
  Cloning method: Restriction Enzyme; 5′ cloning site BsmB1 (unknown if destroyed); 3′ cloning site BsmB1 (unknown if destroyed)
Terms and licenses: Academic/Nonprofit Terms; Industry Terms: Not Available to Industry
How to cite: pLentiCRISPR sgHAL was a gift from David Sabatini (Addgene plasmid # 102315 ; http://n2t.net/addgene:102315 ; RRID:Addgene_102315)
