[The description below was written by a language model from this plasmid's Addgene catalogue record and pLannotate feature annotations shown in this document.]
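Description:
pLentiCRISPR sgHAL is an all-in-one lentiviral CRISPR/Cas9 plasmid built on the pLentiCRISPR backbone and designed to knock out the human HAL gene (listed aliases HIS and HSTD). A 20-nt guide targeting HAL was cloned through BsmBI sites between the human U6 RNA polymerase III promoter and the Streptococcus pyogenes gRNA scaffold, so that the complete single guide RNA is transcribed from U6. Downstream, an EF-1α core promoter drives S. pyogenes Cas9; the annotation splits Cas9 into contiguous N- and C-terminal portions, which together appear to form one uninterrupted coding sequence. This is followed by a puromycin N-acetyltransferase cassette for selecting transduced mammalian cells. The element linking Cas9 and PuroR is not annotated in the feature table. A WPRE after the puromycin marker enhances transcript expression.

The viral framework is that of a third-generation, self-inactivating HIV-1 vector. An RSV promoter fused to a truncated 5' LTR produces the genomic RNA, the Ψ packaging signal with a partial gag sequence directs encapsidation, and the RRE supports Rev-dependent nuclear export. A cPPT/CTS aids nuclear import, and the ΔU3 3' LTR silences LTR promoter activity after integration. Packaging functions must therefore be supplied in trans. Outside the LTRs lie an SV40 poly(A) signal and SV40 origin, an f1 origin, and small leftover fragments of lac and other cloning-vector elements. In E. coli the plasmid is maintained through a ColE1/pUC-type origin and selected with ampicillin via β-lactamase, although the catalogue lists it as low copy and names a recombination-tolerant growth strain. The stated purpose is genetic depletion of HAL, and the associated publication concerns histidine catabolism as a determinant of methotrexate sensitivity.
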