Features (pLannotate 1.2.2; 30 found; start..end, strand, type, name):
      3..45      +  rep_origin     RSF ori (fragment): Plasmids containing the RSF 1030 origin of replication can be propagated in E. coli cells that contain additional plasmids with compatible origins.
     47..139     +  CDS            lacI (fragment): lac repressor; lacI; The lac repressor binds to the lac operator to inhibit transcription in E. coli. This inhibition can be relieved by adding lactose or isopropyl-β-D-thiogalactopyranoside (IPTG).
    152..173     +  protein_bind   CAP binding site: CAP binding activates transcription in the presence of cAMP. E. coli catabolite activator protein
    188..218     +  promoter       lac promoter: promoter for the E. coli lac operon
    222..244     +  protein_bind   lac operator (fragment): The lac repressor binds to the lac operator to inhibit transcription in E. coli. This inhibition can be relieved by adding lactose or isopropyl-β-D-thiogalactopyranoside (IPTG). lac repressor encoded by lacI
    287..305     +  promoter       T3 promoter: promoter for bacteriophage T3 RNA polymerase
    333..559     +  promoter       RSV promoter: Rous sarcoma virus enhancer/promoter
    560..740     +  LTR            5' LTR (truncated): truncated 5' long terminal repeat (LTR) from HIV-1
    787..912     +  misc_feature   HIV-1 Ψ: packaging signal of human immunodeficiency virus type 1
    896..1259    +  CDS            HIV-1 gag (fragment): gag protein from human immunodeficiency virus 1; gag
   1405..1638    +  misc_feature   RRE: The Rev response element (RRE) of HIV-1 allows for Rev-dependent mRNA export from the nucleus to the cytoplasm.
   2015..2041    +  CDS            Rev (fragment): human immunodeficiency virus 1 (HIV-1) Rev protein; rev; enhances nuclear export of unspliced and incompletely spliced viral mRNAs
   2045..2285    +  promoter       U6 promoter: RNA polymerase III promoter for human U6 snRNA
   2315..2390    +  misc_RNA       gRNA scaffold: guide RNA scaffold for the Streptococcus pyogenes CRISPR/Cas9 system
   2438..2555    +  misc_feature   cPPT/CTS: central polypurine tract and central termination sequence of HIV-1
   2624..2835    +  promoter       EF-1α core promoter: core promoter for human elongation factor EF-1α
   2939..4540    +  CDS            Cas9(N): N-terminal portion of Streptococcus pyogenes Cas9 (Zetsche et al., 2015)
   4541..7039    +  CDS            Cas9(C): C-terminal portion of Streptococcus pyogenes Cas9 (Zetsche et al., 2015)
   7160..7759    +  CDS            PuroR (fragment): puromycin N-acetyltransferase; pac from Streptomyces; confers resistance to puromycin
   7775..8363    +  misc_feature   WPRE: woodchuck hepatitis virus posttranscriptional regulatory element
   8414..8433    +  misc_feature   cPPT/CTS (fragment): central polypurine tract and central termination sequence of HIV-1
   8435..8668    +  LTR            3' LTR (ΔU3): self-inactivating 3' long terminal repeat (LTR) from HIV-1
   8746..8867    +  polyA_signal   SV40 poly(A) signal: SV40 polyadenylation signal
   8907..9042    +  rep_origin     SV40 ori: SV40 origin of replication
   9063..9081    -  promoter       T7 promoter: promoter for bacteriophage T7 RNA polymerase
   9089..9244    +  CDS            lacZα (fragment): LacZα fragment of β-galactosidase; lacZ fragment
   9249..9677    +  rep_origin     f1 ori (sequence partly withheld): f1 bacteriophage origin of replication; arrow indicates direction of (+) strand synthesis
   9730..9834    +  promoter       AmpR promoter: bla
   9835..10695   +  CDS            AmpR: β-lactamase; bla; confers resistance to ampicillin, carbenicillin, and related antibiotics
  10866..11454   +  rep_origin     ori: high-copy-number ColE1/pMB1/pBR322/pUC origin of replication
>Addgene plasmid #102315 | pLentiCRISPR sgHAL | addgene full sequence | sequence record 203996 | Addgene NGS Result
GCCGAACGACCGAGCGCAGCGAGTCAGTGAGCGAGGAAGCGGAAGAGCGCCCAATACGCAAACCGCCTCT
CCCCGCGCGTTGGCCGATTCATTAATGCAGCTGGCACGACAGGTTTCCCGACTGGAAAGCGGGCAGTGAG
CGCAACGCAATTAATGTGAGTTAGCTCACTCATTAGGCACCCCAGGCTTTACACTTTATGCTTCCGGCTC
GTATGTTGTGTGGAATTGTGAGCGGATAACAATTTCACACAGGAAACAGCTATGACCATGATTACGCCAA
GCGCGCAATTAACCCTCACTAAAGGGAACAAAAGCTGGAGCTGCAAGCTTAATGTAGTCTTATGCAATAC
TCTTGTAGTCTTGCAACATGGTAACGATGAGTTAGCAACATGCCTTACAAGGAGAGAAAAAGCACCGTGC
ATGCCGATTGGTGGAAGTAAGGTGGTACGATCGTGCCTTATTAGGAAGGCAACAGACGGGTCTGACATGG
ATTGGACGAACCACTGAATTGCCGCATTGCAGAGATATTGTATTTAAGTGCCTAGCTCGATACATAAACG
GGTCTCTCTGGTTAGACCAGATCTGAGCCTGGGAGCTCTCTGGCTAACTAGGGAACCCACTGCTTAAGCC
TCAATAAAGCTTGCCTTGAGTGCTTCAAGTAGTGTGTGCCCGTCTGTTGTGTGACTCTGGTAACTAGAGA
TCCCTCAGACCCTTTTAGTCAGTGTGGAAAATCTCTAGCAGTGGCGCCCGAACAGGGACTTGAAAGCGAA
AGGGAAACCAGAGGAGCTCTCTCGACGCAGGACTCGGCTTGCTGAAGCGCGCACGGCAAGAGGCGAGGGG
CGGCGACTGGTGAGTACGCCAAAAATTTTGACTAGCGGAGGCTAGAAGGAGAGAGATGGGTGCGAGAGCG
TCAGTATTAAGCGGGGGAGAATTAGATCGCGATGGGAAAAAATTCGGTTAAGGCCAGGGGGAAAGAAAAA
ATATAAATTAAAACATATAGTATGGGCAAGCAGGGAGCTAGAACGATTCGCAGTTAATCCTGGCCTGTTA
GAAACATCAGAAGGCTGTAGACAAATACTGGGACAGCTACAACCATCCCTTCAGACAGGATCAGAAGAAC
TTAGATCATTATATAATACAGTAGCAACCCTCTATTGTGTGCATCAAAGGATAGAGATAAAAGACACCAA
GGAAGCTTTAGACAAGATAGAGGAAGAGCAAAACAAAAGTAAGACCACCGCACAGCAAGCGGCCGCTGAT
CTTCAGACCTGGAGGAGGAGATATGAGGGACAATTGGAGAAGTGAATTATATAAATATAAAGTAGTAAAA
ATTGAACCATTAGGAGTAGCACCCACCAAGGCAAAGAGAAGAGTGGTGCAGAGAGAAAAAAGAGCAGTGG
GAATAGGAGCTTTGTTCCTTGGGTTCTTGGGAGCAGCAGGAAGCACTATGGGCGCAGCGTCAATGACGCT
GACGGTACAGGCCAGACAATTATTGTCTGGTATAGTGCAGCAGCAGAACAATTTGCTGAGGGCTATTGAG
GCGCAACAGCATCTGTTGCAACTCACAGTCTGGGGCATCAAGCAGCTCCAGGCAAGAATCCTGGCTGTGG
AAAGATACCTAAAGGATCAACAGCTCCTGGGGATTTGGGGTTGCTCTGGAAAACTCATTTGCACCACTGC
TGTGCCTTGGAATGCTAGTTGGAGTAATAAATCTCTGGAACAGATTTGGAATCACACGACCTGGATGGAG
TGGGACAGAGAAATTAACAATTACACAAGCTTAATACACTCCTTAATTGAAGAATCGCAAAACCAGCAAG
AAAAGAATGAACAAGAATTATTGGAATTAGATAAATGGGCAAGTTTGTGGAATTGGTTTAACATAACAAA
TTGGCTGTGGTATATAAAATTATTCATAATGATAGTAGGAGGCTTGGTAGGTTTAAGAATAGTTTTTGCT
GTACTTTCTATAGTGAATAGAGTTAGGCAGGGATATTCACCATTATCGTTTCAGACCCACCTCCCAACCC
CGAGGGGACCCAGAGAGGGCCTATTTCCCATGATTCCTTCATATTTGCATATACGATACAAGGCTGTTAG
AGAGATAATTAGAATTAATTTGACTGTAAACACAAAGATATTAGTACAAAATACGTGACGTAGAAAGTAA
TAATTTCTTGGGTAGTTTGCAGTTTTAAAATTATGTTTTAAAATGGACTATCATATGCTTACCGTAACTT
GAAAGTATTTCGATTTCTTGGCTTTATATATCTTGTGGAAAGGACGAAACACCGGCAGGCAGCTCACTGA
GGGAGTTTTAGAGCTAGAAATAGCAAGTTAAAATAAGGCTAGTCCGTTATCAACTTGAAAAAGTGGCACC
GAGTCGGTGCTTTTTTGAATTCTAGATCTTGAGACAAATGGCAGTATTCATCCACAATTTTAAAAGAAAA
GGGGGGATTGGGGGGTACAGTGCAGGGGAAAGAATAGTAGACATAATAGCAACAGACATACAAACTAAAG
AATTACAAAAACAAATTACAAAAATTCAAAATTTTCGGGTTTATTACAGGGACAGCAGAGATCCACTTTG
GCGCCGGCTCGAGTGGCTCCGGTGCCCGTCAGTGGGCAGAGCGCACATCGCCCACAGTCCCCGAGAAGTT
GGGGGGAGGGGTCGGCAATTGAACCGGTGCCTAGAGAAGGTGGCGCGGGGTAAACTGGGAAAGTGATGTC
GTGTACTGGCTCCGCCTTTTTCCCGAGGGTGGGGGAGAACCGTATATAAGTGCAGTAGTCGCCGTGAACG
TTCTTTTTCGCAACGGGTTTGCCGCCAGAACACAGGTGTCGTGACGCGGGATCCGCCACCATGGATTACA
AAGACGATGACGATAAGATGGCCCCAAAGAAGAAGCGGAAGGTCGGTATCCACGGAGTCCCAGCAGCCGA
CAAGAAGTACAGCATCGGCCTGGACATCGGCACCAACTCTGTGGGCTGGGCCGTGATCACCGACGAGTAC
AAGGTGCCCAGCAAGAAATTCAAGGTGCTGGGCAACACCGACCGGCACAGCATCAAGAAGAACCTGATCG
GAGCCCTGCTGTTCGACAGCGGCGAAACAGCCGAGGCCACCCGGCTGAAGAGAACCGCCAGAAGAAGATA
CACCAGACGGAAGAACCGGATCTGCTATCTGCAAGAGATCTTCAGCAACGAGATGGCCAAGGTGGACGAC
AGCTTCTTCCACAGACTGGAAGAGTCCTTCCTGGTGGAAGAGGATAAGAAGCACGAGCGGCACCCCATCT
TCGGCAACATCGTGGACGAGGTGGCCTACCACGAGAAGTACCCCACCATCTACCACCTGAGAAAGAAACT
GGTGGACAGCACCGACAAGGCCGACCTGCGGCTGATCTATCTGGCCCTGGCCCACATGATCAAGTTCCGG
GGCCACTTCCTGATCGAGGGCGACCTGAACCCCGACAACAGCGACGTGGACAAGCTGTTCATCCAGCTGG
TGCAGACCTACAACCAGCTGTTCGAGGAAAACCCCATCAACGCCAGCGGCGTGGACGCCAAGGCCATCCT
GTCTGCCAGACTGAGCAAGAGCAGACGGCTGGAAAATCTGATCGCCCAGCTGCCCGGCGAGAAGAAGAAT
GGCCTGTTCGGAAACCTGATTGCCCTGAGCCTGGGCCTGACCCCCAACTTCAAGAGCAACTTCGACCTGG
CCGAGGATGCCAAACTGCAGCTGAGCAAGGACACCTACGACGACGACCTGGACAACCTGCTGGCCCAGAT
CGGCGACCAGTACGCCGACCTGTTTCTGGCCGCCAAGAACCTGTCCGACGCCATCCTGCTGAGCGACATC
CTGAGAGTGAACACCGAGATCACCAAGGCCCCCCTGAGCGCCTCTATGATCAAGAGATACGACGAGCACC
ACCAGGACCTGACCCTGCTGAAAGCTCTCGTGCGGCAGCAGCTGCCTGAGAAGTACAAAGAGATTTTCTT
CGACCAGAGCAAGAACGGCTACGCCGGCTACATTGACGGCGGAGCCAGCCAGGAAGAGTTCTACAAGTTC
ATCAAGCCCATCCTGGAAAAGATGGACGGCACCGAGGAACTGCTCGTGAAGCTGAACAGAGAGGACCTGC
TGCGGAAGCAGCGGACCTTCGACAACGGCAGCATCCCCCACCAGATCCACCTGGGAGAGCTGCACGCCAT
TCTGCGGCGGCAGGAAGATTTTTACCCATTCCTGAAGGACAACCGGGAAAAGATCGAGAAGATCCTGACC
TTCCGCATCCCCTACTACGTGGGCCCTCTGGCCAGGGGAAACAGCAGATTCGCCTGGATGACCAGAAAGA
GCGAGGAAACCATCACCCCCTGGAACTTCGAGGAAGTGGTGGACAAGGGCGCTTCCGCCCAGAGCTTCAT
CGAGCGGATGACCAACTTCGATAAGAACCTGCCCAACGAGAAGGTGCTGCCCAAGCACAGCCTGCTGTAC
GAGTACTTCACCGTGTATAACGAGCTGACCAAAGTGAAATACGTGACCGAGGGAATGAGAAAGCCCGCCT
TCCTGAGCGGCGAGCAGAAAAAGGCCATCGTGGACCTGCTGTTCAAGACCAACCGGAAAGTGACCGTGAA
GCAGCTGAAAGAGGACTACTTCAAGAAAATCGAGTGCTTCGACTCCGTGGAAATCTCCGGCGTGGAAGAT
CGGTTCAACGCCTCCCTGGGCACATACCACGATCTGCTGAAAATTATCAAGGACAAGGACTTCCTGGACA
ATGAGGAAAACGAGGACATTCTGGAAGATATCGTGCTGACCCTGACACTGTTTGAGGACAGAGAGATGAT
CGAGGAACGGCTGAAAACCTATGCCCACCTGTTCGACGACAAAGTGATGAAGCAGCTGAAGCGGCGGAGA
TACACCGGCTGGGGCAGGCTGAGCCGGAAGCTGATCAACGGCATCCGGGACAAGCAGTCCGGCAAGACAA
TCCTGGATTTCCTGAAGTCCGACGGCTTCGCCAACAGAAACTTCATGCAGCTGATCCACGACGACAGCCT
GACCTTTAAAGAGGACATCCAGAAAGCCCAGGTGTCCGGCCAGGGCGATAGCCTGCACGAGCACATTGCC
AATCTGGCCGGCAGCCCCGCCATTAAGAAGGGCATCCTGCAGACAGTGAAGGTGGTGGACGAGCTCGTGA
AAGTGATGGGCCGGCACAAGCCCGAGAACATCGTGATCGAAATGGCCAGAGAGAACCAGACCACCCAGAA
GGGACAGAAGAACAGCCGCGAGAGAATGAAGCGGATCGAAGAGGGCATCAAAGAGCTGGGCAGCCAGATC
CTGAAAGAACACCCCGTGGAAAACACCCAGCTGCAGAACGAGAAGCTGTACCTGTACTACCTGCAGAATG
GGCGGGATATGTACGTGGACCAGGAACTGGACATCAACCGGCTGTCCGACTACGATGTGGACCATATCGT
GCCTCAGAGCTTTCTGAAGGACGACTCCATCGACAACAAGGTGCTGACCAGAAGCGACAAGAACCGGGGC
AAGAGCGACAACGTGCCCTCCGAAGAGGTCGTGAAGAAGATGAAGAACTACTGGCGGCAGCTGCTGAACG
CCAAGCTGATTACCCAGAGAAAGTTCGACAATCTGACCAAGGCCGAGAGAGGCGGCCTGAGCGAACTGGA
TAAGGCCGGCTTCATCAAGAGACAGCTGGTGGAAACCCGGCAGATCACAAAGCACGTGGCACAGATCCTG
GACTCCCGGATGAACACTAAGTACGACGAGAATGACAAGCTGATCCGGGAAGTGAAAGTGATCACCCTGA
AGTCCAAGCTGGTGTCCGATTTCCGGAAGGATTTCCAGTTTTACAAAGTGCGCGAGATCAACAACTACCA
CCACGCCCACGACGCCTACCTGAACGCCGTCGTGGGAACCGCCCTGATCAAAAAGTACCCTAAGCTGGAA
AGCGAGTTCGTGTACGGCGACTACAAGGTGTACGACGTGCGGAAGATGATCGCCAAGAGCGAGCAGGAAA
TCGGCAAGGCTACCGCCAAGTACTTCTTCTACAGCAACATCATGAACTTTTTCAAGACCGAGATTACCCT
GGCCAACGGCGAGATCCGGAAGCGGCCTCTGATCGAGACAAACGGCGAAACCGGGGAGATCGTGTGGGAT
AAGGGCCGGGATTTTGCCACCGTGCGGAAAGTGCTGAGCATGCCCCAAGTGAATATCGTGAAAAAGACCG
AGGTGCAGACAGGCGGCTTCAGCAAAGAGTCTATCCTGCCCAAGAGGAACAGCGATAAGCTGATCGCCAG
AAAGAAGGACTGGGACCCTAAGAAGTACGGCGGCTTCGACAGCCCCACCGTGGCCTATTCTGTGCTGGTG
GTGGCCAAAGTGGAAAAGGGCAAGTCCAAGAAACTGAAGAGTGTGAAAGAGCTGCTGGGGATCACCATCA
TGGAAAGAAGCAGCTTCGAGAAGAATCCCATCGACTTTCTGGAAGCCAAGGGCTACAAAGAAGTGAAAAA
GGACCTGATCATCAAGCTGCCTAAGTACTCCCTGTTCGAGCTGGAAAACGGCCGGAAGAGAATGCTGGCC
TCTGCCGGCGAACTGCAGAAGGGAAACGAACTGGCCCTGCCCTCCAAATATGTGAACTTCCTGTACCTGG
CCAGCCACTATGAGAAGCTGAAGGGCTCCCCCGAGGATAATGAGCAGAAACAGCTGTTTGTGGAACAGCA
CAAGCACTACCTGGACGAGATCATCGAGCAGATCAGCGAGTTCTCCAAGAGAGTGATCCTGGCCGACGCT
AATCTGGACAAAGTGCTGTCCGCCTACAACAAGCACCGGGATAAGCCCATCAGAGAGCAGGCCGAGAATA
TCATCCACCTGTTTACCCTGACCAATCTGGGAGCCCCTGCCGCCTTCAAGTACTTTGACACCACCATCGA
CCGGAAGAGGTACACCAGCACCAAAGAGGTGCTGGACGCCACCCTGATCCACCAGAGCATCACCGGCCTG
TACGAGACACGGATCGACCTGTCTCAGCTGGGAGGCGACAAGCGTCCTGCTGCTACTAAGAAAGCTGGTC
AAGCTAAGAAAAAGAAAGCTAGCGGCAGCGGCGCCACCAACTTCAGCCTGCTGAAGCAGGCCGGCGACGT
GGAGGAGAACCCCGGCCCCATGACCGAGTACAAGCCCACGGTGCGCCTCGCCACCCGCGACGACGTCCCC
AGGGCCGTACGCACCCTCGCCGCCGCGTTCGCCGACTACCCCGCCACGCGCCACACCGTCGATCCGGACC
GCCACATCGAGCGGGTCACCGAGCTGCAAGAACTCTTCCTCACGCGCGTCGGGCTCGACATCGGCAAGGT
GTGGGTCGCGGACGACGGCGCCGCGGTGGCGGTCTGGACCACGCCGGAGAGCGTCGAAGCGGGGGCGGTG
TTCGCCGAGATCGGCCCGCGCATGGCCGAGTTGAGCGGTTCCCGGCTGGCCGCGCAGCAACAGATGGAAG
GCCTCCTGGCGCCGCACCGGCCCAAGGAGCCCGCGTGGTTCCTGGCCACCGTCGGAGTCTCGCCCGACCA
CCAGGGCAAGGGTCTGGGCAGCGCCGTCGTGCTCCCCGGAGTGGAGGCGGCCGAGCGCGCCGGGGTGCCC
GCCTTCCTGGAGACCTCCGCGCCCCGCAACCTCCCCTTCTACGAGCGGCTCGGCTTCACCGTCACCGCCG
ACGTCGAGGTGCCCGAAGGACCGCGCACCTGGTGCATGACCCGCAAGCCCGGTGCCTGAACGCGTTAAGT
CGACAATCAACCTCTGGATTACAAAATTTGTGAAAGATTGACTGGTATTCTTAACTATGTTGCTCCTTTT
ACGCTATGTGGATACGCTGCTTTAATGCCTTTGTATCATGCTATTGCTTCCCGTATGGCTTTCATTTTCT
CCTCCTTGTATAAATCCTGGTTGCTGTCTCTTTATGAGGAGTTGTGGCCCGTTGTCAGGCAACGTGGCGT
GGTGTGCACTGTGTTTGCTGACGCAACCCCCACTGGTTGGGGCATTGCCACCACCTGTCAGCTCCTTTCC
GGGACTTTCGCTTTCCCCCTCCCTATTGCCACGGCGGAACTCATCGCCGCCTGCCTTGCCCGCTGCTGGA
CAGGGGCTCGGCTGTTGGGCACTGACAATTCCGTGGTGTTGTCGGGGAAATCATCGTCCTTTCCTTGGCT
GCTCGCCTGTGTTGCCACCTGGATTCTGCGCGGGACGTCCTTCTGCTACGTCCCTTCGGCCCTCAATCCA
GCGGACCTTCCTTCCCGCGGCCTGCTGCCGGCTCTGCGGCCTCTTCCGCGTCTTCGCCTTCGCCCTCAGA
CGAGTCGGATCTCCCTTTGGGCCGCCTCCCCGCGTCGACTTTAAGACCAATGACTTACAAGGCAGCTGTA
GATCTTAGCCACTTTTTAAAAGAAAAGGGGGGACTGGAAGGGCTAATTCACTCCCAACGAAGACAAGATC
TGCTTTTTGCTTGTACTGGGTCTCTCTGGTTAGACCAGATCTGAGCCTGGGAGCTCTCTGGCTAACTAGG
GAACCCACTGCTTAAGCCTCAATAAAGCTTGCCTTGAGTGCTTCAAGTAGTGTGTGCCCGTCTGTTGTGT
GACTCTGGTAACTAGAGATCCCTCAGACCCTTTTAGTCAGTGTGGAAAATCTCTAGCAGTACGTATAGTA
GTTCATGTCATCTTATTATTCAGTATTTATAACTTGCAAAGAAATGAATATCAGAGAGTGAGAGGAACTT
GTTTATTGCAGCTTATAATGGTTACAAATAAAGCAATAGCATCACAAATTTCACAAATAAAGCATTTTTT
TCACTGCATTCTAGTTGTGGTTTGTCCAAACTCATCAATGTATCTTATCATGTCTGGCTCTAGCTATCCC
GCCCCTAACTCCGCCCATCCCGCCCCTAACTCCGCCCAGTTCCGCCCATTCTCCGCCCCATGGCTGACTA
ATTTTTTTTATTTATGCAGAGGCCGAGGCCGCCTCGGCCTCTGAGCTATTCCAGAAGTAGTGAGGAGGCT
TTTTTGGAGGCCTAGGGACGTACCCAATTCGCCCTATAGTGAGTCGTATTACGCGCGCTCACTGGCCGTC
GTTTTACAACGTCGTGACTGGGAAAACCCTGGCGTTACCCAACTTAATCGCCTTGCAGCACATCCCCCTT
TCGCCAGCTGGCGTAATAGCGAAGAGGCCCGCACCGATCGCCCTTCCCAACAGTTGCGCAGCCTGAATGG
CGAATGGG
[124 nt withheld, positions 9249-9372]
C
[91 nt withheld, positions 9374-9464]
A
[49 nt withheld, positions 9466-9514]
CCTTTGACGTTGGAGTCCACGTTCTTT
[37 nt withheld, positions 9542-9578]
ACCCTATCTCGGTCTATTCTTTTGATTTATAAGGGATTTTGCCGATTTCGGCCTATTGGTTAAAAAATGA
GCTGATTTAACAAAAATTTAACGCGAATTTTAACAAAATATTAACGCTTACAATTTAGGTGGCACTTTTC
GGGGAAATGTGCGCGGAACCCCTATTTGTTTATTTTTCTAAATACATTCAAATATGTATCCGCTCATGAG
ACAATAACCCTGATAAATGCTTCAATAATATTGAAAAAGGAAGAGTATGAGTATTCAACATTTCCGTGTC
GCCCTTATTCCCTTTTTTGCGGCATTTTGCCTTCCTGTTTTTGCTCACCCAGAAACGCTGGTGAAAGTAA
AAGATGCTGAAGATCAGTTGGGTGCACGAGTGGGTTACATCGAACTGGATCTCAACAGCGGTAAGATCCT
TGAGAGTTTTCGCCCCGAAGAACGTTTTCCAATGATGAGCACTTTTAAAGTTCTGCTATGTGGCGCGGTA
TTATCCCGTATTGACGCCGGGCAAGAGCAACTCGGTCGCCGCATACACTATTCTCAGAATGACTTGGTTG
AGTACTCACCAGTCACAGAAAAGCATCTTACGGATGGCATGACAGTAAGAGAATTATGCAGTGCTGCCAT
AACCATGAGTGATAACACTGCGGCCAACTTACTTCTGACAACGATCGGAGGACCGAAGGAGCTAACCGCT
TTTTTGCACAACATGGGGGATCATGTAACTCGCCTTGATCGTTGGGAACCGGAGCTGAATGAAGCCATAC
CAAACGACGAGCGTGACACCACGATGCCTGTAGCAATGGCAACAACGTTGCGCAAACTATTAACTGGCGA
ACTACTTACTCTAGCTTCCCGGCAACAATTAATAGACTGGATGGAGGCGGATAAAGTTGCAGGACCACTT
CTGCGCTCGGCCCTTCCGGCTGGCTGGTTTATTGCTGATAAATCTGGAGCCGGTGAGCGTGGGTCTCGCG
GTATCATTGCAGCACTGGGGCCAGATGGTAAGCCCTCCCGTATCGTAGTTATCTACACGACGGGGAGTCA
GGCAACTATGGATGAACGAAATAGACAGATCGCTGAGATAGGTGCCTCACTGATTAAGCATTGGTAACTG
TCAGACCAAGTTTACTCATATATACTTTAGATTGATTTAAAACTTCATTTTTAATTTAAAAGGATCTAGG
TGAAGATCCTTTTTGATAATCTCATGACCAAAATCCCTTAACGTGAGTTTTCGTTCCACTGAGCGTCAGA
CCCCGTAGAAAAGATCAAAGGATCTTCTTGAGATCCTTTTTTTCTGCGCGTAATCTGCTGCTTGCAAACA
AAAAAACCACCGCTACCAGCGGTGGTTTGTTTGCCGGATCAAGAGCTACCAACTCTTTTTCCGAAGGTAA
CTGGCTTCAGCAGAGCGCAGATACCAAATACTGTTCTTCTAGTGTAGCCGTAGTTAGGCCACCACTTCAA
GAACTCTGTAGCACCGCCTACATACCTCGCTCTGCTAATCCTGTTACCAGTGGCTGCTGCCAGTGGCGAT
AAGTCGTGTCTTACCGGGTTGGACTCAAGACGATAGTTACCGGATAAGGCGCAGCGGTCGGGCTGAACGG
GGGGTTCGTGCACACAGCCCAGCTTGGAGCGAACGACCTACACCGAACTGAGATACCTACAGCGTGAGCT
ATGAGAAAGCGCCACGCTTCCCGAAGGGAGAAAGGCGGACAGGTATCCGGTAAGCGGCAGGGTCGGAACA
GGAGAGCGCACGAGGGAGCTTCCAGGGGGAAACGCCTGGTATCTTTATAGTCCTGTCGGGTTTCGCCACC
TCTGACTTGAGCGTCGATTTTTGTGATGCTCGTCAGGGGGGCGGAGCCTATGGAAAAACGCCAGCAACGC
GGCCTTTTTACGGTTCCTGGCCTTTTGCTGGCCTTTTGCTCACATGTTCTTTCCTGCGTTATCCCCTGAT
TCTGTGGATAACCGTATTACCGCCTTTGAGTGAGCTGATACCGCTCGCCGCA
