>Addgene plasmid #102315 | pLentiCRISPR sgHAL | depositor partial sequence | sequence record 193226 | sequnce from the U6 promoter
GNNTATACGATACAAGGCTGTTAGAGAGATAATTAGAATTAATTTGACTGTAAACACAAAGATATTAGTA
CAAAATACGTGACGTAGAAAGTAATAATTTCTTGGGTAGTTTGCAGTTTTAAAATTATGTTTTAAAATGG
ACTATCATATGCTTACCGTAACTTGAAAGTATTTCGATTTCTTGGCTTTATATATCTTGTGGAAAGGACG
AAACACCGGCAGGCAGCTCACTGAGGGAGTTTTAGAGCTAGAAATAGCAAGTTAAAATAAGGCTAGTCCG
TTATCAACTTGAAAAAGTGGCACCGAGTCGGTGCTTTTTTGAATTCTAGATCTTGAGACAAATGGCAGTA
TTCATCCACAATTTTAAAAGAAAAGGGGGGATTGGGGGGTACAGTGCAGGGGAAAGAATAGTAGACATAA
TAGCAACAGACATACAAACTAAAGAATTACAAAAACAAATTACAAAAATTCAAAATTTTCGGGTTTATTA
CAGGGACAGCAGAGATCCACTTTGGCGCCGGCTCGAGTGGCTCCGGTGCCCGTCAGTGGGCAGAGCGCAC
ATCGCCCACAGTCCCCGAGAAGTTGGGGGGAGGGGTCGGCAATTGAACCGGTGCCTAGAGAAGGTGGCGC
GGGGTAAACTGGGAAAGTGATGTCGTGTACTGGCTCCGCCTTTTTCCCGAGGGTGGGGGAGAACCGTATA
TAAGTGCAGTAGTCGCCGTGAACGTTCTTTTTCGCCACGGGTTTGCCGCCAGAACACAGGTGTCGTGACG
CGGGATCCGCCACCATGGATTACAAAGACGATGACGATAAGATGGCCCCAAAGANNANNNNNAANGTCGG
TATCCACGGAGTCCCAGCAGCCGACAAGAAGTAC
